>Addgene plasmid #56227 | mIFP-LC-Myosin-N-7 | depositor partial sequence | sequence record 87126 | insert sequence
AGATCCGCTAGCGCTACCGGACTCAGATCTCGAGCTCAAGCTTATGTCGAGCAAGAGAGCCAAGGCCAAG
ACCACCAAGAAGAGGCCCCAGAGGGCTACGTCCAATGTCTTCGCCATGTTTGACCAGTCCCAGATCCAGG
AGTTTAAGGAGGCCTTCAACATGATTGATCAGAACCGCGATGGCTTCATTGATAAGGAGGACCTGCACGA
CATGTTGGCCTCTCTGGGGAAGAACCCCACAGACGAGTACCTGGAGGGCATGATGAACGAGGCGCCAGGG
CCCATCAACTTCACCATGTTCCTCACAATGTTTGGGGAGAAGCTGAACGGCACAGACCCCGAGGATGTGA
TCCGCAATGCCTTTGCCTGCTTTGATGAGGAGGCCTCAGGCTTCATCCACGAGGACCACCTGAGGGAGCT
GCTCACCACCATGGGCGACCGATTCACGGATGAGGAGGTGGACGAGATGTACCGCGAGGCACCCATTGAT
AAGAAGGGCAACTTCAACTACGTGGAGTTCACTCGCATCCTCAAACACGGCGCCAAGGACAAGGACGACC
TGGATCCACCGGTCGCCACCATGTCGGTACCGCTGACTACCTCAGCATTCGGCCACGCGTTTCTGGCTAA
CTGTGAACGCGAGCAGATCCACCTGGCGGGCTCCATTCAGCCGCACGGTATCCTGCTGGCTGTGAAAGAG
CCGGACAACGTGGTGATCCAGGCTTCTATTAACGCTGCGGAGTTCCTGAACACCAACTCTGTTGTTGGCC
GTCCGCTGCGTGACCTGGGCGGCGATCTGCCTTTGCAGATCCTGCCGCACCTGAACGGCCCGCTGCACCT
GGCTCCGATGACCCTGCGTTGTACCGTGGGTTCTCCGCCGCGTCGTGTGGACTGTACCATTCATCGTCCG
TCTAACGGCGGCCTGATCGTAGAACTGGAACCAGCAACCAAGACCACTAACATTGCGCCGGCTCTGGACG
GTGCGTTTCATCGTATCACTTCTTCATCCTCCCTGATGGGCCTGTGTGACGAAACCGCGACTATTATCCG
TGAGATTACTGGCTACGACCGTGTGATGGTAGTACGTTTCGATGAAGAGGGTAATGGCGAAATTCTGTCC
GAACGTCGTCGTGCGGACCTGGAAGCGTTCCTGGGTAACCGCTACCCGGCGTCTACTATTCCGCAGATCG
CTCGTCGCCTGTACGAACATAACCGTGTTCGCCTGCTGGTAGATGTGAACTATACTCCGGTTCCGCTACA
GCCGCGCATCAGCCCGCTGAACGGTCGTGATCTGGATATGTCCCTGTCTTGCCTGCGCTCTATGTCCCCG
ATCCACCAGAAATACATGCAGGACATGGGCGTTGGCGCGACCCTGGTTTGCTCTCTGATGGTGTCTGGTC
GTCTGTGGGGTCTGATCGCTTGCCACCACTACGAACCGCGCTTCGTTCCGTTCCACATTCGCGCTGCTGG
CGAAGCGCTGGCGGAAACTTGTGCGATCCGCATCGCGACGCTGGAGAGCTTTGCACAGTCTCAGTCCAAA
TGAGCGGCCGCGACTCTAGATCATAATCAGCCATACCACATT
