>Addgene plasmid #56227 | mIFP-LC-Myosin-N-7 | addgene partial sequence | sequence record 141678 | CMV-F 5'-CGCAAATGGGCGGTAGGCGTG-3'
CTGGTTTAGTGAACCGTCAGATCCGCTAGCGCTACCGGACTCAGATCTCGAGCTCAAGCTTATGTCGAGC
AAGAGAGCCAAGGCCAAGACCACCAAGAAGAGGCCCCAGAGGGCTACGTCCAATGTCTTCGCCATGTTTG
ACCAGTCCCAGATCCAGGAGTTTAAGGAGGCCTTCAACATGATTGATCAGAACCGCGATGGCTTCATTGA
TAAGGAGGACCTGCACGACATGTTGGCCTCTCTGGGGAAGAACCCCACAGACGAGTACCTGGAGGGCATG
ATGAACGAGGCGCCAGGGCCCATCAACTTCACCATGTTCCTCACAATGTTTGGGGAGAAGCTGAACGGCA
CAGACCCCGAGGATGTGATCCGCAATGCCTTTGCCTGCTTTGATGAGGAGGCCTCAGGCTTCATCCACGA
GGACCACCTGAGGGAGCTGCTCACCACCATGGGCGACCGATTCACGGATGAGGAGGTGGACGAGATGTAC
CGCGAGGCACCCATTGATAAGAAGGGCAACTTCAACTACGTGGAGTTCACTCGCATCCTCAAACACGGCG
CCAAGGACAAGGACGACCTGGATCCACCGGTCGCCACCATGTCGGTACCGCTGACTACCTCAGCATTCGG
CCACGCGTTTCTGGCTAACTGTGAACGCGAGCAGATCCACCTGGCGGGCTCCATTCAGCCGCACGGTATC
CTGCTGGCTGTGAAAGAGCCGGACAACGTGGTGATCCAGGCTTCTATTAACGCTGCGGAGTTCCTGAACA
CCAACTCTGTTGTTGGCCGTCCGCTGCGTGACCTGG
