[The description below was written by a language model from this plasmid's Addgene catalogue record.]
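Description:
mIFP-LC-Myosin-N-7 is a mammalian expression plasmid built on the mIFP-N1 backbone (about 4.75 kb without the insert), an N1-style fusion vector in which a gene of interest is placed upstream of a fluorescent protein coding sequence. It is maintained as a high-copy plasmid in E. coli under kanamycin selection. It also carries a neomycin resistance marker, so transfected mammalian cells can be selected with G418 to obtain stable lines. The record does not list the origin of replication or other backbone features individually, and no feature table is provided. The use of an SV40 polyA reverse sequencing primer indicates that an SV40 polyadenylation signal lies downstream of the expression cassette.

The payload is a mouse myosin light chain coding sequence (LC-Myosin) expressed from the CMV promoter, which drives strong constitutive transcription in most mammalian cell types. The myosin light chain is fused at its C terminus to mIFP, a monomeric infrared fluorescent protein with a recorded excitation maximum of 683 nm and emission maximum of 704 nm. The "N-7" in the name probably denotes the N1-type fusion orientation and a seven-residue linker between the two proteins, but the record does not confirm this. The cloning method is also not given.

The stated purpose is localization. The fusion acts as a far-red/near-infrared marker for myosin light chain, allowing myosin-containing structures to be imaged in transfected cells. Its long wavelengths leave the visible channels free for use alongside green or red fluorescent reporters.
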