Addgene plasmid #56227: mIFP-LC-Myosin-N-7
Purpose: Localization: Myosin Light Chain, Excitation: 683, Emission: 704
Depositing lab: Michael Davidson. Depositing organization: Florida State University, Tallahassee.
Backbone
  Vector backbone: mIFP-N1
  Backbone size w/o insert (bp): 4750
  Vector type: Mammalian Expression
  Selectable markers: Neomycin (select with G418)
Growth in bacteria
  Bacterial resistance: Kanamycin, 50 μg/mL
  Growth temperature: 37°C
  Growth strain: DH5alpha
  Copy number: High Copy
Gene/Insert
  Gene/Insert name: LC-Myosin (alt name: NM_172118.1)
  Species: M. musculus (mouse)
  Promoter: CMV
  Tag / fusion protein: mIFP (C terminal on backbone)
  Cloning method: Unknown
  Sequencing primers: 5′ CMV-F; 3′ SV40pA-R
Terms and licenses: Academic/Nonprofit Terms; Industry Terms
Depositor comments: . Excitation = 683; Emission = 704
How to cite: mIFP-LC-Myosin-N-7 was a gift from Michael Davidson (Addgene plasmid # 56227 ; http://n2t.net/addgene:56227 ; RRID:Addgene_56227)
